>Addgene plasmid #24730 | pMIND | depositor full sequence | sequence record 11493 | Author sequence
GCGGATAACAATTTCACACAGGAAACAGCTATGACATGATTACGAATTAGCCCGCCTAATGAGCGGGCTT
TTTTTTGAATTAGCCCGCCTAATGAGCGGGCTTTTTTTTGAATTCGAGCTCGGTACCTCTAGATCACGAT
TCGCTCGAGGTCAATGACGCTGTGCGGGAGTGAGAGAATCCGTCGATCAGTGCTGTCAGGCCGAAATCGA
ATTCCCGGTCGCGTTCAGGAACGCTCGCATTGCCGACCTCTGCGGTTTGCTCCTCCAGTACGACACCGAC
GGTGTATCGGCTGACCGCGATGAGCATGCTGATGGCTGTCTGTTCATCGAATCCCTGAGACACGAGAAGC
CCGACTTGCTGACCGGAAGCCTCAGCTCCTTCGTCGGTGTCGTCGCCGGATGGTCTGCGGTGGTGCTCAG
CGTGGAGACGCGCACCGTCACGGACCGCGTGTAGTGCGTGGCGGAAACTTCTTGCGTTTCGCAAGAGAAA
TGCGTCCCATTTCTCGTCGGACTCGGGGAAGGAAGCGTGATGCTCTCGGTCAAGCACGTCGCTCGCCAGC
GCTGCGAGGAGTTCGGCCTTCGTGCGGAAGTGCCAGTAGAGGCCGGGCTGCTGTACCTGTAAGTGAGCCG
CCAGCGCGCGAGTGGTGAAGCCATCGAGCCCAGTCTCGTCGAGCACCTGCCGGGCCCCGAGCAACACGGA
CGTGCGGTCGAGACGCTTCCGGTGGTGAGTCATAGTTGCACTTTATCATCGATAACTTTATCTTAGATAA
AGTGACTGCTCGCTACTCTCATCTGACTGCTCGCTACTCTCATCGTGGAATCCTGACAGGATCCCTTAAG
AACTGCAGTCCATATGGATATCCTTAATTAAGTATGCATCGACGCGTTGTACAGGACTAGTGCATGCGTG
ACACAAGAATCCCTGTTACTTCTCGACCGTATTGATTCGGATGATTCCTACGCGAGCCTGCGGAACGACC
AGGAATTCTGGGAGCCGCTGGCCCGCCGAGCCCTGGAGGAGCTCGGGCTGCCGGTGCCGCCGGTGCTGCG
GGTGCCCGGCGAGAGCACCAACCCCGTACTGGTCGGCGAGCCCGGCCCGGTGATCAAGCTGTTCGGCGAG
CACTGGTGCGGTCCGGAGAGCCTCGCGTCGGAGTCGGAGGCGTACGCGGTCCTGGCGGACGCCCCGGTGC
CGGTGCCCCGCCTCCTCGGCCGCGGCGAGCTGCGGCCCGGCACCGGAGCCTGGCCGTGGCCCTACCTGGT
GATGAGCCGGATGACCGGCACCACCTGGCGGTCCGCGATGGACGGCACGACCGACCGGAACGCGCTGCTC
GCCCTGGCCCGCGAACTCGGCCGGGTGCTCGGCCGGCTGCACAGGGTGCCGCTGACCGGGAACACCGTGC
TCACCCCCCATTCCGAGGTCTTCCCGGAACTGCTGCGGGAACGCCGCGCGGCGACCGTCGAGGACCACCG
CGGGTGGGGCTACCTCTCGCCCCGGCTGCTGGACCGCCTGGAGGACTGGCTGCCGGACGTGGACACGCTG
CTGGCCGGCCGCGAACCCCGGTTCGTCCACGGCGACCTGCACGGGACCAACATCTTCGTGGACCTGGCCG
CGACCGAGGTCACCGGGATCGTCGACTTCACCGACGTCTATGCGGGAGACTCCCGCTACAGCCTGGTGCA
ACTGCATCTCAACGCCTTCCGGGGCGACCGCGAGATCCTGGCCGCGCTGCTCGACGGGGCGCAGTGGAAG
CGGACCGAGGACTTCGCCCGCGAACTGCTCGCCTTCACCTTCCTGCACGACTTCGAGGTGTTCGAGGAGA
CCCCGCTGGATCTCTCCGGCTTCACCGATCCGGAGGAACTGGCGCAGTTCCTCTGGGGGCCGCCAGACAC
CGCCCCCGGCGCCTAAAAGCTTGGCACTGGCCGTCGTTTTACAACGTCGTGACTGGGAAAACCCTGGCGT
TACCCAACTTAATCGCCTTGCAGCACATCCCCCTTTCGCCAGCTGGCGTAATAGCGAAGAGGCCCGCACC
GATCGCCCTTCCCAACAGTTGCGCAGCCTGAATGGCGAATGGCGATAAGCTAGCCCAACCAGCCCGCGAA
CGGCTGGCAGCCAGCGTAAGGCGCGGCTCATCGGGCGGCGTTCGCCACGATGTCCTGCACTTCGAGCCAA
GCCTCGAACACCTGCTGGTGTGCACGACTCACCCGGTTGTTGACACCGCGCGCGGCCGTGCGGGCTCGGT
GGGGCGGCTCTGTCGCCCTTGCCAGCGTGAGTAGCGCGTACCTCACCTCGCCCAACAGGTCGCACACAGC
CGATTCGTACGCCATAAAGCCAGGTGAGCCCACCAGCTCCGTAAGTTCGGGCGCTGTGTGGCTCGTACCC
GCGCATTCAGGCGGCAGGGGGTCTAACGGGTCTAAGGCGGCGTGTACGGCCGCCACAGCGGCTCTCAGCG
GCCCGGAAACGTCCTTGAAACGACGTATGTGTTCCTCCTGGTTGGTACAGGTGGTTGGGGGTGCTCGGCT
GTCGCTGGTGTTCCACCACCAGGGCTCGACGGGAGAGCGGGGGAGTGTGCAGTTGTGGGGTGGCCCCTCA
GCGAAATATCTGACTTGGAGCTCGTGTCGGACCATACACCGGTGATTAATCGTGGTCTACTACCAAGCGT
GAGCCACGTCGCCGACGAATTTGAGCAGCTCTGGCTGCCGTACTGGCCGCTGGCAAGCGACGATCTGCTC
GAGGGGATCTACCGCCAAAGCCGCGCGTCGGCCCTAGGCCGCCGGTACATCGAGGCGAACCCAACAGCGC
TGGCAAACCTGCTGGTCGTGGACGTAGACCATCCAGACGCAGCGCTCCGAGCGCTCAGCGCCCGGGGGTC
CCATCCGCTGCCCAACGCGATCGTGGGCAATCGCGCCAACGGCCACGCACACGCAGTGTGGGCACTCAAC
GCCCCTGTTCCACGCACCGAATACGCGCGGCGTAAGCCGCTCGCATACATGGCGGCGTGCGCCGAAGGCC
TTCGGCGCGCCGTCGACGGCGACCGCAGTTACTCAGGCCTCATGACCAAAAACCCCGGCCACATCGCCTG
GGAAACGGAATGGCTCCACTCAGATCTCTACACACTCAGCCACATCGAGGCCGAGCTCGGCGCGAACATG
CCACCGCCGCGCTGGCGCCAGCAGACCACGTACAAAGCGGCTCCGACGCCGCTAGGGCGGAATTGCGCAC
TGTTCGATTCCGTCAGGTTGTGGGCCTATCGTCCCGCCCTCATGCGGATCTACCTGCCGACCCGGAACGT
GGACGGACTCGGCCGCGCGATCTATGCCGAGTGCCACGTCCGAAACGCCGAGTTCCCGTGCAACGACGTG
TGTCCCGGACCGCTACCGGACAGCGAGGTCCGCGCCATCGCCAACAGCATTTGGCGTTGGATCACAACCA
AGTCGCGCATTTGGGCGGACGGGATCGTGGTCTACGAGGCCACACTCAGTGCGCGCCAGTCGGCCATCTC
GCGGAAGGGCGCAGCAGCGCGCACGGCGGCGAGCACAGTTGCGCGGCGCGCAAAGTCCGCGTCAGCCATG
GAGGCATTGCTATGAGCGACGGCTACAGCGACGGCTACAACCGGCAGCCGACTGTCCGCAAAAAGCGGCG
CGTGACCGCCGCCGAAGGCGCTCGAATCACCGGACTATCCGAACGCCACGTCGTCCGGCTCGTGGCGCAG
GAACGCAGCGAGTGGCTCGCCGAGCAGGCTGCACGCCGCGAACGCATCCGCGCCTATCACGACGACGAGG
GCCACTCTTGGCCGCAAACGGCCAAACATTTCGGGCTGCATCTGGACACCGTTAAGCGACTCGGCTATCG
GGCGAGGAAAGAGCGTGCGGCAGAACAGGAAGCGGCTCAAAAGGCCCACAACGAAGCCGACAATCCACCG
CTGTTCTAACGCAATTGGGGAGCGGGTGTCGCGGGGGTTCCGTGGGGGGTTCCGTTGCAACGGGTCGGAC
AGGTAAAAGTCCTGGTAGACGCTAGTTTTCTGGTTTGGGCCATGCCTGTCTCGTTGCGTGTTTCGTTGCG
CCCGTTTTGAATACCAGCCAGACGAGACGGGGTTCTACGAATCTTGGTCGATACCAAGCCATTTCCGCTG
AATATCGGGGAGCTCACCGCCAGAATCGGTGGTTGTGGTGATGTACGTGGCGAACTCCGTTGTAGTGCCT
GTGGTGGCATCCGTGGCCACTCTCGTTGCACGGTTCGTTGTGCCGTTACAGGCCCCGTTGACAGCTCACC
GAACGTAGTTAAAACATGCTGGTCAAACTAGGTTTACCAACGATACGAGTCAGCTCATCTAGGGCCAGTT
CTAGGCGTTGTTCGTTGCGCGGTTCGTTGCGCATGTTTCGTGTGGTTGCTAGCTTCACGCTGCCGCAAGC
ACTCAGGGCGCAAGGGCTGCTAAAGGAAGCGGAACACGTAGAAAGCCAGTCCGCAGAAACGGTGCTGACC
CCGGATGAATGTCAGCTACTGGGCTATCTGGACAAGGGAAAACGCAAGCGCAAAGAGAAAGCAGGTAGCT
TGCAGTGGGCTTACATGGCGATAGCTAGACTGGGCGGTTTTATGGACAGCAAGCGAACCGGAATTGCCAG
CTGGGGCGCCCTCTGGTAAGGTTGGGAAGCCCTGCAAAGTAAACTGGATGGCTTTCTTGCCGCCAAGGAT
CTGATGGCGCAGGGATCAAGATCTGATCAAGAGACAGGATGAGGATCGTTTCGCATGATTGAACAAGATG
GATTGCACGCAGGTTCTCCGGCCGCTTGGGTGGAGAGGCTATTCGGCTATGACTGGGCACAACAGACAAT
CGGCTGCTCTGATGCCGCCGTGTTCCGGCTGTCAGCGCAGGGGCGCCCGGTTCTTTTTGTCAAGACCGAC
CTGTCCGGTGCCCTGAATGAACTCCAAGACGAGGCAGCGCGGCTATCGTGGCTGGCCACGACGGGCGTTC
CTTGCGCAGCTGTGCTCGACGTTGTCACTGAAGCGGGAAGGGACTGGCTGCTATTGGGCGAAGTGCCGGG
GCAGGATCTCCTGTCATCTCACCTTGCTCCTGCCGAGAAAGTATCCATCATGGCTGATGCAATGCGGCGG
CTGCATACGCTTGATCCGGCTACCTGCCCATTCGACCACCAAGCGAAACATCGCATCGAGCGAGCACGTA
CTCGGATGGAAGCCGGTCTTGTCGATCAGGATGATCTGGACGAAGAGCATCAGGGGCTCGCGCCAGCCGA
ACTGTTCGCCAGGCTCAAGGCGCGGATGCCCGACGGCGAGGATCTCGTCGTGACCCATGGCGATGCCTGC
TTGCCGAATATCATGGTGGAAAATGGCCGCTTTTCTGGATTCATCGACTGTGGCCGGCTGGGTGTGGCGG
ACCGCTATCAGGACATAGCGTTGGCTACCCGTGATATTGCTGAAGAGCTTGGCGGCGAATGGGCTGACCG
CTTCCTCGTGCTTTACGGTATCGCCGCTCCCGATTCGCAGCGCATCGCCTTCTATCGCCTTCTTGACGAG
TTCTTCTGAGCGGGACTCTGGGGTTCGAAATGACCGACCAAGCGACGCCCAACCTGCCATCACGAGATTT
CGATTCCACCGCCGCCTTCTATGAAAGGTTGGGCTTCGGAATCGTTTTCCGGGACGCCGGCTGGATGATC
CTCCAGCGCGGGGATCTCATGCTGGAGTTCTTCGCCCACCCCAAAAGGATCTAGGTGAAGATCCTTTTTG
ATAATCTCATGACCAAAATCCCTTAACGTGAGTTTTCGTTCCACTGAGCGTCAGACCCCGTAGAAAAGAT
CAAAGGATCTTCTTGAGATCCTTTTTTTCTGCGCGTAATCTGCTGCTTGCAAACAAAAAAACCACCGCTA
CCAGCGGTGGTTTGTTTGCCGGATCAAGAGCTACCAACTCTTTTTCCGAAGGTAACTGGCTTCAGCAGAG
CGCAGATACCAAATACTGTTCTTCTAGTGTAGCCGTAGTTAGGCCACCACTTCAAGAACTCTGTAGCACC
GCCTACATACCTCGCTCTGCTAATCCTGTTACCAGTGGCTGCTGCCAGTGGCGATAAGTCGTGTCTTACC
GGGTTGGACTCAAGACGATAGTTACCGGATAAGGCGCAGCGGTCGGGCTGAACGGGGGGTTCGTGCACAC
AGCCCAGCTTGGAGCGAACGACCTACACCGAACTGAGATACCTACAGCGTGAGCTATGAGAAAGCGCCAC
GCTTCCCGAAGGGAGAAAGGCGGACAGGTATCCGGTAAGCGGCAGGGTCGGAACAGGAGAGCGCACGAGG
GAGCTTCCAGGGGGAAACGCCTGGTATCTTTATAGTCCTGTCGGGTTTCGCCACCTCTGACTTGAGCGTC
GATTTTTGTGATGCTCGTCAGGGGGGCGGAGCCTATGGAAAAACGCCAGCAACGCGGCCTTTTTACGGTT
CCTGGCCTTTTGCTGGCCTTTTGCTCACATGTTCTTTCCTGCGTTATCCCCTGATTCTGTGGATAACCGT
ATTACCGCCTTTGAGTGAGCTGATACCGCTCGCCGCAGCCGAACGACCGAGCGCAGCGAGTCAGTGAGCG
AGGAAGCGGAAGAGCGCCCAATACGCAAACCGCCTCTCCCCGCGCGTTGGCCGATTCATTAATGCAGCTG
GCACGACAGGTTTCCCGACTGGAAAGCGGGCAGTGAGCGCAACGCAATTAATGTGAGTTAGCTCACTCAT
TAGGCACCCCAGGCTTTACACTTTATGCTTCCGGCTCGTATGTTGTGTGGAATTGTGA
Features (pLannotate 1.2.2; 11 found; start..end, strand, type, name):
    110..127     +  misc_feature   MCS (fragment): pUC18/19 multiple cloning site
    911..1903    +  CDS            hyg: KHYB_STRHY - Experimental evidence at protein level: Swiss-Prot protein existence level 1. The aminoglycoside phosphotransferases achieve inactivation of their antibiotic substrates by phosphorylation. From Streptomyces hygroscopicus.
   1915..2069    +  CDS            lacZα (fragment): LacZα fragment of β-galactosidase; lacZ fragment
   4364..4705    +  CDS            tnpA (fragment): TN5P_ECOLX - Also known as tnp. Experimental evidence at protein level: Swiss-Prot protein existence level 1. Mediates transposition of transposon Tn5 by a 'cut and paste' mechanism. First, the monomeric transposase binds the 19 bp inverted DNA repeats flanking the transposon. Then, dimerization of the DNA- bound transposase creates a synaptic DNA complex. After nicking of the first DNA strand, excision of the transposon proceeds through a series of intermediates. The transposase then mediates the insertion of the transposon at a new site by strand transfer. The activity of the wild- type tran
   4745..5536    +  CDS            neo: KKA2_KLEPN - Also known as kan, nptII. Experimental evidence at protein level: Swiss-Prot protein existence level 1. Resistance to kanamycin, neomycin, paromomycin, ribostamycin, butirosin and gentamicin B. From Klebsiella pneumoniae.
   5560..5712    +  CDS            ble (fragment): BLE_KLEPN - Experimental evidence at protein level: Swiss-Prot protein existence level 1. Binding protein with a strong affinity to the bleomycin family of antibiotics. Binds to CL990; an antimitotic-antibiotic compound. From Klebsiella pneumoniae.
   5823..6411    +  rep_origin     ori: high-copy-number ColE1/pMB1/pBR322/pUC origin of replication
   6594..6686    +  CDS            lacI (fragment): lac repressor; lacI; The lac repressor binds to the lac operator to inhibit transcription in E. coli. This inhibition can be relieved by adding lactose or isopropyl-β-D-thiogalactopyranoside (IPTG).
   6699..6720    +  protein_bind   CAP binding site: CAP binding activates transcription in the presence of cAMP. E. coli catabolite activator protein
   6735..6765    +  promoter       lac promoter: promoter for the E. coli lac operon
   6773..11      +  protein_bind   lac operator (across the origin): The lac repressor binds to the lac operator to inhibit transcription in E. coli. This inhibition can be relieved by adding lactose or isopropyl-β-D-thiogalactopyranoside (IPTG). lac repressor encoded by lacI
