[The description below was written by a language model from this plasmid's Addgene catalogue record and pLannotate feature annotations shown in this document.]
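Description:
pMIND is a bacterial expression plasmid built on the pSHKLx backbone for tetracycline-inducible gene regulation in mycobacteria. The full sequence is about 6.8 kb, consistent with a roughly 6.1 kb backbone plus a 700 bp insert. It is propagated in E. coli under kanamycin selection, conferred by a Tn5-derived neo (nptII) gene. This gene is flanked by remnants of the Tn5 transposase and bleomycin-resistance genes, which are leftovers of the original cassette rather than functional elements. A second marker, the Streptomyces hygroscopicus hygromycin phosphotransferase gene, provides hygromycin selection. A ColE1/pUC-type origin supports replication in E. coli, although the catalogue lists the plasmid as low copy. The annotation leaves a large stretch (roughly 2.1 to 4.4 kb) without features. A mycobacterial replicon might be expected in a shuttle vector of this kind, but the record does not identify one.

The payload is the TetRO element from Corynebacterium glutamicum, cloned between XbaI and BamHI sites that both remain intact. The automated feature table does not annotate this insert. By its name and the associated publication title, it supplies a tetracycline-responsive repressor/operator–promoter unit, so that a gene placed downstream is silent until a tetracycline-class inducer relieves repression. Residual pUC-derived elements are also present, including the lac promoter and operator, a CAP binding site, fragments of lacI and lacZα, and part of the pUC multiple cloning site. pMIND carries no gene of interest, so it serves as the empty parent vector into which users clone a coding sequence for controlled, inducible expression in mycobacteria.
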