Addgene plasmid #24730: pMIND
Depositing lab: Brian Robertson. Depositing organization: Imperial College London. Publication: Tetracycline-inducible gene regulation in mycobacteria. Blokpoel MC, Murphy HN, O'Toole R, Wiles S, Runn ES, Stewart GR, Young DB, Robertson BD. Nucleic Acids Res. 2005 . 33(2):e22. 10.1093/nar/gni023 PubMed 15687380.
Backbone
  Vector backbone: pSHKLx
  Backbone size w/o insert (bp): 6078
  Vector type: Bacterial Expression
  Selectable markers: Hygromycin
Growth in bacteria
  Bacterial resistance: Kanamycin, 50 μg/mL
  Growth temperature: 37°C
  Growth strain: DH5alpha
  Copy number: Low Copy
Gene/Insert
  Gene/Insert name: TetRO promoter (alt name: TetRO)
  Species: C. glutamicum
  Insert size (bp): 700
  Cloning method: Restriction Enzyme; 5′ cloning site XbaI (not destroyed); 3′ cloning site BamHI (not destroyed)
  Sequencing primers: 5′ N/A
Terms and licenses: Academic/Nonprofit Terms; Industry Terms: Not Available to Industry
How to cite: pMIND was a gift from Brian Robertson (Addgene plasmid # 24730 ; http://n2t.net/addgene:24730 ; RRID:Addgene_24730)
