>Addgene plasmid #24730 | pMIND | addgene partial sequence | sequence record 30568 | 24730 with M13pUC-rev
AGCCCGCCTAATGAGCGGGCTTTTTTTTGAATTAGCCCGCCTAATGAGCGGGCTTTTTTTTGAATTCGAG
CTCGGTACCTCTAGATCACGATTCGCTCGAGGTCAATGACGCTGTGCGGGAGTGAGAGAATCCGTCGATC
AGTGCTGTCAGGCCGAAATCGAATTCCCGGTCGCGTTCAGGAACGCTCGCATTGCCGACCTCTGCGGTTT
GCTCCTCCAGTACGACACCGACGGTGTATCGGCTGACCGCGATGAGCATGCTGATGGCTGTCTGTTCATC
GAATCCCTGAGACACGAGAAGCCCGACTTGCTGACCGGAAGCCTCAGCTCCTTCGTCGGTGTCGTCGCCG
GATGGTCTGCGGTGGTGCTCAGCGTGGAGACGCGCACCGTCACGGACCGCGTGTAGTGCGTGGCGGAAAC
TTCTTGCGTTTCGCAAGAGAAATGCGTCCCATTTCTCGTCGGACTCGGGGAAGGAAGCGTGATGCTCTCG
GTCAAGCACGTCGCTCGCCAGCGCTGCGAGGAGTTCGGCCTTCGTGCGGAAGTGCCAGTAGAGGCCGGGC
TGCTGTACCTGTAAGTGAGCCGCCAGCGCGCGAGTGGTGAAGCCATCGAGCCCAGTCTCGTCGAGCACCT
GCCGGGCCCCGAGCAACACGGACGTGCGGTCGAGACGCTTCCGGTGGTGAGTCATAGTTGCACTTTATCA
TCGATAACTTTATCTTAGATAAAGTGACTGCTCGCTACTCTCATCTGACTGCTCGCTACTCTCATCGTGG
AATCCTGACAGGATCCCTTAAGAACTGCAGTCCATATGGATATCCTTAATTAAGTATGCATCGACGCGTT
GTACAGGACTAGTGCATGCGTGACAC
