>Addgene plasmid #24730 | pMIND | addgene partial sequence | sequence record 30569 | 24730 with M13pUC-fwd
TTAGCGCGGGGGCGGTGTCTGGCGGCCCCCAGAGGAACTGCGCCAGTTCCTCCGGATCGGTGAAGCCGGA
NAGATCCAGCGGGGTCTCCTCGAACACCTCGAAGTCGTGCAGGAAGGTGAAGGCGAGCAGTTCGCGGGCG
AAGTCCTCGGTCCGCTTCCACTGCGCCCCGTCGAGCAGCGCGGCCAGGATCTCGCGGTCGCCCCGGAAGG
CGTTGAGATGCAGTTGCACCAGGCTGTAGCGGGAGTCTCCCGCATAGACGTCGGTGAAGTCGACGATCCC
GGTGACCTCGGTCGCGGCCAGGTCCACGAAGATGTTGGTCCCGTGCAGGTCGCCGTGGACGAACCGGGGT
TCGCGGCCGGCCAGCAGCGTGTCCACGTCCGGCAGCCAGTCCTCCAGGCGGTCCAGCAGCCGGGGCGAGA
GGTAGCCCCACCCGCGGTGGTCCTCGACGGTCGCCGCGCGGCGTTCCCGCAGCAGTTCCGGGAAGACCTC
GGAATGGGGGGTGAGCACGGTGTTCCCGGTCAGCGGCACCCTGTGCAGCCGGCCGAGCACCCGGCCGAGT
TCGCGGGCCAGGGCGAGCAGCGCGTTCCGGTCGGTCGTGCCGTCCATCGCGGACCGCCAGGTGGTGCCGG
TCATCCGGCTCATCACCAGGTAGGGCCACGGCCAGGCTCCGTGCG
